>Addgene plasmid #45415 | pBbA5k-EPL52 | depositor full sequence | sequence record 64014 | pBbA5k-EPL52 sequence 9680 bps
ATGAATCAACAGTCTCGACGCACGCTGATTGCGATCGCCATCGTGGCGATCCTGGGCACCGGCGTGGCAA
CCTCGGTTCTGCGTCCCTGGCACGGCGGGGAAGCACAGGCCAATACCCCGCCGCCGGCACCGGCGGTGGA
AGTGTCCGCGGCGGTCGGCAAGACCATCACCGAATGGGATGAATTCTCCGGCCGCATTGAAGCCGTGGAC
CGCGTGGAGATCCGTCCGCGTGTTTCCGGCACGATCGAAACCGTGCATTTCCGCGAGGGCTCGATCGTGA
AGAAGGGCGATCCGCTGTTCACGATCGATCCGCGTCCGTATGCAGCCGAAGTGGCACGCGCCGAAGCGGC
TTTGGCGGCGGCGCAGGTACGCGCATCGCTTGCGCAGACCGAGAAAGCCCGCGCCCAGCGCCTGCTGGAC
GACAACGCGATCTCGCGCCGGGAGTTCGACGAGCGGATCAACGCCGCCAGCGAGATGTCGGCCGACGTGC
GCGGCGCGCAGGCGGCGCTGGAAGTGGCGAAGCTGAACCTGAGCTACACGCGTATCGTCGCGCCGGTCTC
GGGCAAGGTGTCGCGTGCCGAGATCACGGTGGGCAACCTGGTGGCCGCCGGCGCGGCGTCTCCGGCGCTG
ACCACGGTGGTGTCCGTGTCGCCGGTGTATGCGAGCTTCGACGTCGACGAACAGAGCTACCTGCGCTACA
CGGCGCCGGGCGCCAGCGGCGGCAAGAATGATCTGCCGGTGTTCCTGGGGCTGGCCAACGAGGACAACAC
GCCGCACGAAGGCAAGATCCACTCGGTGGACAACCGGCTGGATACGCGCAGCGGCACGATCCGCGTGCGA
GCGATCTTCGCCAATGAAGATGGCCGCCTGCTGCCGGGCCTGTACGCGAAGATCAAGCTCGGTGGCGGCA
CGCCGCATCCGGCCGTGCTGATCAATGATCGCGCCATCGGCACGGACCAGGGCAAGAAGTTCGTGCTCGT
GGTGGATCAGGCCAACAAGCTCACGTATCGCGAAGTCGAACTCGGGCCGACGTATGAAGGGCTGCGTGTG
ATCCGCAAGGGCTTGAAGCCGGGCGAGAGCATCGTCGTCAATGGCCTGATGCGCGTGCGGCCAGGCGACA
CCGTTGCGCCGAAGCCGGTATCGATGGCCTTCCGCAGCGAGCTCGAGCCGCGAGGCAACGCGCCGGACCG
CAAGCAGGCAGCGGAAGAGAAGGCCGAGAAGCCCAACGTGAGCTAAGCAACCCAGTCTAGCCAGACACAG
ACAATTTCCCCCCTTCGTGGCATCGAATGGCGTCCGCTTGCGAGCGGACCGCCAGGGGGGCTGTTTTCGC
CGAGACCAAGATGAATCTCTCGAAATTCTTTATCGACCGCCCCATTTTCGCGGGTGTGCTATCGGTGCTG
ATCTTCCTGATCGGCGCCATATCGATGTTCAAGTTGCCGATCTCGGAGTACCCGGAAGTGGTGCCGCCGT
CGGTGGTGGTGCGCGCGCAGTTCCCGGGCGCCAACCCGAAGGTGATCGCCGAGACCGTGGCCACGCCGCT
GGAAGAGCAGATCAACGGCGTCGAGGACATGCTCTACATGAACTCGCAGGCCAACAGCGACGGCACGCTG
ACGCTGACGGTGACCTTCAAGCTGGGCACGGACCCGGACAAGGCCCAGCAGCTCGTGCAGAACCGCGTCT
CGCAGGCCGAGCCGCGTCTGCCCGAGGACGTGCGTCGCCTGGGCATTACCACGGTCAAGAGCTCGCCTGA
TCTGACCATGGTGGTGCACCTGGTCTCGCCGAACAATCGCTATGACATGACGTATCTGCGCAACTACGCG
CTGATCAACGTCAAGGACCGCCTGGCGCGTATCCAGGGCGTCGGTCAGGTGCAGATGTTCGGCTCGGGCG
ACTACTCGATGCGTGTGTGGCTGAACCCCGACAAGATCGCCGAGCGTCATCTGGCGGCCTCGGACGTGGT
CAAGGCCATCCGCGAGCAGAACGTGCAGGTGGCAGCCGGCGTGATCGGACAATCGCCCTCGCTGCCGGGC
ACCGATCTGCAACTGTCGGTCAACGCGCAGGGCCGTCTGCAGACGGTGGAGGAGTTTGGCGACATCATCG
TCAACACCTCGCCGGACGGCGCGGTGACGTACCTCAAGGACATCGCCCGCGTCGAGCTGGGTGCCTCCGA
GTACGCACTGCGTTCGCTGCTCGACAACAAGTCCGCCGTGGCGCTGCCGATCTTCCAGGCGCCGGGTTCC
AACGCGATCCAGATCTCGGACGATGTGCGCAAGACGATGGCCGAGCTGAAAGCGAACATGCCGGAGGGCG
TGGACTACAGCATCGTCTATGACCCGACCCAGTTCGTGCGCCACAGCATCGAGGCCGTGACGCACACGCT
GTTCGAGGCCATCGCGCTGGTGGTGCTGGTGGTGATCCTGTTCCTGCAGACCTGGCGCGCGTCGATCATT
CCGCTGCTGGCCGTGCCGGTGTCGATCGTCGGCACGTTCGGGCTGATGCACGCGTTCGGGTTCTCGATCA
ACGCGCTGAGCCTGTTCGGTCTGGTGTTGGCGATCGGTATCGTGGTGGACGATGCGATCGTGGTAGTGGA
GAACGTCGAGCGCAATATCGAGGAAGGGTTGTCGCCGAAGGAAGCCACGTACAAGGCCATGCGCGAGGTA
AGTGGTCCGATCATCGCCATCGCGCTGACGCTGATCGCCGTGTTCGTGCCGCTGGCATTCATGACTGGCC
TGACCGGGCAGTTCTACAAGCAGTTCGCGCTGACGATCTCGATCTCGACGATCATCTCGGCGTTCAACTC
GCTGACGCTGTCGCCCGCGCTGTCCGCGCTGCTGCTCAAGAGCCACGACGCGCCGAAGGATTGGCTGACG
CGCGCCATGGACAAGGTGCTCGGCAAGTTCTTCGTCCGCTTCAACCAGTTCTTCCGCCGCAGCTCGGACA
ACTATGGCCGGGGCGTGAAGGGCGTGATTCGCCGCAAGGGCTCGGTGTTCGGCGTGTACGCGCTGATGCT
GGTCGCGACCTGGGGCGTGTTCCAGATGGTGCCGAAGGGCTTCGTACCGGCGCAGGACAAGCAGTACCTG
GTGAGCTTCGCCAAGCTGCCTGACGGCGCGACGCTGGATCGCACGGAAGACGTGATCCGCCGCATGTCGG
ATATCGCGCTCAAGCATCCGGGCGTGGAGTCGGCGGTGGCATTCCCGGGCCTGTCGATCAACGGCTTCAC
CAATAGCCCGAGCGCCGGCATCGTGTTCGTCACGCTCGATCCGTTCGACAAGCGCAAGAGCAAGGAACTG
TCTGGCAATGCGATCGCGGCTGATCTGAACAAGCAGTACGGCTCGATCCAGGACGCCTTCATTGCGGTGT
TCCCGCCGCCGCCGGTGCAGGGCCTCGGTACGATCGGCGGTTTCAAGATGATGATCGAGGACCGCGCCGC
GCTGGGCTATGACGAACTGTTTAACGCGACCAACGCGTTCATGGCCAAGGCGCGCGCCACGCCCGAACTG
GCTGGCATCTTCAGCAACTATCAGGTGAACGTGCCGCAGCTAGACGTGAAGCTGGACCGCACCAAGGCCA
AGCAACTCGGCGTGCCCGTGACCGATGTGTTCGACACGCTCCAGACCTACCTCGGCTCTGCGTACGTCAA
CGACTTCAACAAGTTTGGTCGCACGTACCAGGTCAAGGTGCAGGCCGATGCGCAGTTCCGCCAGCATGCG
GAGGACATCCTGCAGCTGAAGACGCGCAACGTGAGTGGTGAGATGGTGCCGCTGTCGTCGCTGGTGCAGG
TCAAGCAGAGCTTCGGCCCCGACAGCGTGATCCGCTACAACGGCTTCACGGCTGCCGATATGAATGGTGG
TCCGGCTCCTGGCTTCTCGTCGGGCCAGGCGCAGGCCGCCGCCGAGCGGATCGCCGCGGAGACGCTGCCC
AAGGGTATCGCCTTCGAGTGGACCGAGCTGACGTATCAGGACATCCTGGCCGGCAATGCGGGCGTCTGGA
TCTTCCCGCTGTGCGTGTTGCTGGTGTTCCTGGTGCTGGCCGCCCAGTACGAAAGCCTGACGCTGCCGCT
GGCGGTGATCCTGATCGTGCCGCTGAGCCTGCTGGCCGCCATGACTGGCGTGTGGCTGACCCGTGGCGAT
AACAACATCTTCACGCAGATCGGTTTCATCGTGCTGGTGGGGTTATCCGCGAAGAACGCGATTCTGATCG
TCGAGTTCGCGCGTGAACTGGAACATCACGGCCGTACGGTGGTGCAGGCCGCGATCGAGGCCAGCCGCCT
GCGTCTGCGCCCGATCCTGATGACGTCGTTCGCTTTCATCATGGGTGTGGTGCCGCTGGTGGTGTCCACC
GGCGCCGGCGCGGAAATGCGCCATGCGATGGGCGTGGCCGTGTTCGCGGGGATGCTGGGGGTGACGTTCT
TCGGCCTGTTCCTGACGCCGGTCTTCTATGTGGCGCTGCGTTTGCTGGCCACGCGAGGCCAGCGCCAGAA
GGTGGCTGAGCAGCCTGCGTCGGCGTCGCAGGCGGTGGCATCGGCAGAATAAGGGTGAACAACATGAATA
ACGCAATGAAGCTGGTCCTGCCGAAGCTGGGTATGCTGGCCGCCGCGCTGGTGCTGGCGGGCTGCTCGCT
GGCGCCGACTTACAAGGTGCCCGAGACGCCCACCGCGTCGACGTTCAAGGAAGCCGAGGCCGCTGCTGCG
GAAGGCGCGCAATGGAAGACCGCGACGCCGGCCGAAGGCCAGCATCGCGGTGAATGGTGGAAGGTCTTCG
GCGACGCCGATCTCGATCGTCTGATCGACGCGGCCAACGCCTACAACCAGGACCTCGCTGCCGCCGCGGC
GCGTCTGAAGCAGGCACGTGCCTTCACGGGCGCGACCGAGGCGGACCTGTATCCGCAATTGAGCGCGGGG
TTCAGCCCGACGCGCGCGCAGCCCTCGGCAGCCTCGCAAGGCTTGCCCGATGGCACGCGGGTGTCGCCGC
AGACCGTGTACCAGGCGCGTCTGATCGCCAACTACGAGCTTGATCTCTTCGGCCGCGTGGCCAATAGCGT
CAATGCAGCACGCGCCGACGAGCAGGGCGCCGAAGACCTGTATCGTTCGGTGCAGCTCGCGCTGCAGGCC
GATACGGCGCAGGCGTACTTCGCGCTGCGCACGCTTGATAGCGACCGCGATCTGCTCAACGCGACGATCA
AGCTGCGCGAGGACGCGCTGACGCTGCTGCGCAAGCGCTACGAGGCTGGCGAAACCACCGATCTCGATCC
GGCCCGCGCCGAGGCCGAGCTTGGCACCGCCCGCGCCGATCTGGCTGGCATCGAGCGGCGCCGTGCCAAC
CAGGAGCACGCGCTGGCCGTACTGACCGGGGTGTCGCCGTCGCAGTTCGCGCTGGCGGCGCGACCGTTTG
ACACGCCGCCGGTTGCGGTTCCCGCCGGCTTGCCGTCGGAACTGCTCGAACGTCGCCCCGATATCGCTGC
GGCGGAACGCCAGATGGCGGCCGCCAACGCACGGATCGGTGTGGCAAAGGCGGCGTTCTTCCCACGCATC
TCGCTGACAGCGCTGTTCGGCTTCGAGTCGTCGGATATCTCGAACCTGTTCAAGTGGTCGTCGCGCGCAT
GGTTGCTTGGGCCGCTGGTGGGTTCCACTGTTGCCCAGACCGTGTTTGACGGTGGCCGCAACAGTTCGAA
CCTGGCCGGCGCGCGCGCGGCGCACGAGGAAAGCGTGGCGCGATATCGCCAGACCGTGCTGGTGGCGTTC
CGCGAGGTCGAGGACAGTCTGGCCGACGTACGCTGGTTTAGCCAGCAGGGCGCGGCGCTCGACAGTGCAT
TGGCCGGCGCGAAGCGCGCGCAGCGCACTTCGCGCAGCCGCTATGACGCGGGCGCGGTGGACTACCTCAC
CGTGATCGATGCGGACCGTACGGTGCTGCAATCGCAACGCGATGCCAATGCGGTGGCCGGGCTGCGGGCG
GCGGCAACGGTGTCGCTCGTGCGTAGCCTTGGTGGCGGTTGGGGCCCTCTGCCGGAGAATGTGGCGAAGA
ACCATCATCACCATCACCACTGAGGATCCAAACTCGAGTAAGGATCTCCAGGCATCAAATAAAACGAAAG
GCTCAGTCGAAAGACTGGGCCTTTCGTTTTATCTGTTGTTTGTCGGTGAACGCTCTCTACTAGAGTCACA
CTGGCTCACCTTCGGGTGGGCCTTTCTGCGTTTATACCTAGGGATATATTCCGCTTCCTCGCTCACTGAC
TCGCTACGCTCGGTCGTTCGACTGCGGCGAGCGGAAATGGCTTACGAACGGGGCGGAGATTTCCTGGAAG
ATGCCAGGAAGATACTTAACAGGGAAGTGAGAGGGCCGCGGCAAAGCCGTTTTTCCATAGGCTCCGCCCC
CCTGACAAGCATCACGAAATCTGACGCTCAAATCAGTGGTGGCGAAACCCGACAGGACTATAAAGATACC
AGGCGTTTCCCCCTGGCGGCTCCCTCGTGCGCTCTCCTGTTCCTGCCTTTCGGTTTACCGGTGTCATTCC
GCTGTTATGGCCGCGTTTGTCTCATTCCACGCCTGACACTCAGTTCCGGGTAGGCAGTTCGCTCCAAGCT
GGACTGTATGCACGAACCCCCCGTTCAGTCCGACCGCTGCGCCTTATCCGGTAACTATCGTCTTGAGTCC
AACCCGGAAAGACATGCAAAAGCACCACTGGCAGCAGCCACTGGTAATTGATTTAGAGGAGTTAGTCTTG
AAGTCATGCGCCGGTTAAGGCTAAACTGAAAGGACAAGTTTTGGTGACTGCGCTCCTCCAAGCCAGTTAC
CTCGGTTCAAAGAGTTGGTAGCTCAGAGAACCTTCGAAAAACCGCCCTGCAAGGCGGTTTTTTCGTTTTC
AGAGCAAGAGATTACGCGCAGACCAAAACGATCTCAAGAAGATCATCTTATTAATCAGATAAAATATTTC
TAGATTTCAGTGCAATTTATCTCTTCAAATGTAGCACCTGAAGTCAGCCCCATACGATATAAGTTGTTAC
TAGTGCTTGGATTCTCACCAATAAAAAACGCCCGGCGGCAACCGAGCGTTCTGAACAAATCCAGATGGAG
TTCTGAGGTCATTACTGGATCTATCAACAGGAGTCCAAGCGAGCTCTCGAACCCCAGAGTCCCGCTCAGA
AGAACTCGTCAAGAAGGCGATAGAAGGCGATGCGCTGCGAATCGGGAGCGGCGATACCGTAAAGCACGAG
GAAGCGGTCAGCCCATTCGCCGCCAAGCTCTTCAGCAATATCACGGGTAGCCAACGCTATGTCCTGATAG
CGGTCCGCCACACCCAGCCGGCCACAGTCGATGAATCCAGAAAAGCGGCCATTTTCCACCATGATATTCG
GCAAGCAGGCATCGCCATGGGTCACGACGAGATCCTCGCCGTCGGGCATGCGCGCCTTGAGCCTGGCGAA
CAGTTCGGCTGGCGCGAGCCCCTGATGCTCTTCGTCCAGATCATCCTGATCGACAAGACCGGCTTCCATC
CGAGTACGTGCTCGCTCGATGCGATGTTTCGCTTGGTGGTCGAATGGGCAGGTAGCCGGATCAAGCGTAT
GCAGCCGCCGCATTGCATCAGCCATGATGGATACTTTCTCGGCAGGAGCAAGGTGAGATGACAGGAGATC
CTGCCCCGGCACTTCGCCCAATAGCAGCCAGTCCCTTCCCGCTTCAGTGACAACGTCGAGCACAGCTGCG
CAAGGAACGCCCGTCGTGGCCAGCCACGATAGCCGCGCTGCCTCGTCCTGCAGTTCATTCAGGGCACCGG
ACAGGTCGGTCTTGACAAAAAGAACCGGGCGCCCCTGCGCTGACAGCCGGAACACGGCGGCATCAGAGCA
GCCGATTGTCTGTTGTGCCCAGTCATAGCCGAATAGCCTCTCCACCCAAGCGGCCGGAGAACCTGCGTGC
AATCCATCTTGTTCAATCATGCGAAACGATCCTCATCCTGTCTCTTGATCAGATCATGATCCCCTGCGCC
ATCAGATCCTTGGCGGCAAGAAAGCCATCCAGTTTACTTTGCAGGGCTTCCCAACCTTACCAGAGGGCGC
CCCAGCTGGCAATTCCGACGTCGGTGCCTAATGAGTGAGCTAACTTACATTAATTGCGTTGCGCTCACTG
CCCGCTTTCCAGTCGGGAAACCTGTCGTGCCAGCTGCATTAATGAATCGGCCAACGCGCGGGGAGAGGCG
GTTTGCGTATTGGGCGCCAGGGTGGTTTTTCTTTTCACCAGTGAGACGGGCAACAGCTGATTGCCCTTCA
CCGCCTGGCCCTGAGAGAGTTGCAGCAAGCGGTCCACGCTGGTTTGCCCCAGCAGGCGAAAATCCTGTTT
GATGGTGGTTAACGGCGGGATATAACATGAGCTGTCTTCGGTATCGTCGTATCCCACTACCGAGATGTCC
GCACCAACGCGCAGCCCGGACTCGGTAATGGCGCGCATTGCGCCCAGCGCCATCTGATCGTTGGCAACCA
GCATCGCAGTGGGAACGATGCCCTCATTCAGCATTTGCATGGTTTGTTGAAAACCGGACATGGCACTCCA
GTCGCCTTCCCGTTCCGCTATCGGCTGAATTTGATTGCGAGTGAGATATTTATGCCAGCCAGCCAGACGC
AGACGCGCCGAGACAGAACTTAATGGGCCCGCTAACAGCGCGATTTGCTGGTGACCCAATGCGACCAGAT
GCTCCACGCCCAGTCGCGTACCGTCTTCATGGGAGAAAATAATACTGTTGATGGGTGTCTGGTCAGAGAC
ATCAAGAAATAACGCCGGAACATTAGTGCAGGCAGCTTCCACAGCAATGGCATCCTGGTCATCCAGCGGA
TAGTTAATGATCAGCCCACTGACGCGTTGCGCGAGAAGATTGTGCACCGCCGCTTTACAGGCTTCGACGC
CGCTTCGTTCTACCATCGACACCACCACGCTGGCACCCAGTTGATCGGCGCGAGATTTAATCGCCGCGAC
AATTTGCGACGGCGCGTGCAGGGCCAGACTGGAGGTGGCAACGCCAATCAGCAACGACTGTTTGCCCGCC
AGTTGTTGTGCCACGCGGTTGGGAATGTAATTCAGCTCCGCCATCGCCGCTTCCACTTTTTCCCGCGTTT
TCGCAGAAACGTGGCTGGCCTGGTTCACCACGCGGGAAACGGTCTGATAAGAGACACCGGCATACTCTGC
GACATCGTATAACGTTACTGGTTTCACATTCACCACCCTGAATTGACTCTCTTCCGGGCGCTATCATGCC
ATACCGCGAAAGGTTTTGCGCCATTCGATGGTGTCCGGGATCTCGACGCTCTCCCTTATGCGACTCCTGC
ATTAGGAAGCAGCCCAGTAGTAGGTTGAGGCCGTTGAGCACCGCCGCCGCAAGGAATGGTGCATGCAAGG
AGATGGCGCCCAACAGTCCCCCGGCCACGGGGCCTGCCACCATACCCACGCCGAAACAAGCGCTCATGAG
CCCGAAGTGGCGAGCCCGATCTTCCCCATCGGTGATGTCGGCGATATAGGCGCCAGCAACCGCACCTGTG
GCGCCGGTGATGCCGGCCACGATGCGTCCGGCGTAGAGGATCGAGATCGTTTAGGCACCCCAGGCTTTAC
ACTTTATGCTTCCGGCTCGTATAATGTGTGGAATTGTGAGCGGATAACAATTTCAGAATTCAAAAGATCT
TTTAAGAAGGAGATATACAT
Features (pLannotate 1.2.2; 13 found; start..end, strand, type, name):
   6076..6147    +  terminator     rrnB T1 terminator: transcription terminator T1 from the E. coli rrnB gene
   6163..6190    +  terminator     T7Te terminator: phage T7 early transcription terminator
   6209..6264    -  rep_origin     RSF ori (fragment): Plasmids containing the RSF 1030 origin of replication can be propagated in E. coli cells that contain additional plasmids with compatible origins.
   6352..6897    -  rep_origin     p15A ori: Plasmids containing the medium-copy-number p15A origin of replication can be propagated in E. coli cells that contain a second plasmid with the ColE1 origin.
   7011..7105    -  terminator     lambda t0 terminator: transcription terminator from phage lambda
   7139..7930    -  CDS            neo: KKA2_KLEPN - Also known as kan, nptII. Experimental evidence at protein level: Swiss-Prot protein existence level 1. Resistance to kanamycin, neomycin, paromomycin, ribostamycin, butirosin and gentamicin B. From Klebsiella pneumoniae.
   7962..8066    -  CDS            tnpA (fragment): TN5P_ECOLX - Also known as tnp. Experimental evidence at protein level: Swiss-Prot protein existence level 1. Mediates transposition of transposon Tn5 by a 'cut and paste' mechanism. First, the monomeric transposase binds the 19 bp inverted DNA repeats flanking the transposon. Then, dimerization of the DNA- bound transposase creates a synaptic DNA complex. After nicking of the first DNA strand, excision of the transposon proceeds through a series of intermediates. The transposase then mediates the insertion of the transposon at a new site by strand transfer. The activity of the wild- type tran
   8081..8102    -  protein_bind   CAP binding site: CAP binding activates transcription in the presence of cAMP. E. coli catabolite activator protein
   8115..9197    -  CDS            lacI: lac repressor; lacI; The lac repressor binds to the lac operator to inhibit transcription in E. coli. This inhibition can be relieved by adding lactose or isopropyl-β-D-thiogalactopyranoside (IPTG).
   9198..9275    -  promoter       lacI promoter: lacI
   9283..9562    -  CDS            TcR (fragment): tetracycline efflux protein; tet; confers resistance to tetracycline
   9586..9616    +  promoter       lac UV5 promoter: E. coli lac promoter with an "up" mutation
   9624..9640    +  protein_bind   lac operator: The lac repressor binds to the lac operator to inhibit transcription in E. coli. This inhibition can be relieved by adding lactose or isopropyl-β-D-thiogalactopyranoside (IPTG). lac repressor encoded by lacI
