[The description below was written by a language model from this plasmid's Addgene catalogue record, the feature table of its GenBank file and pLannotate feature annotations shown in this document.]
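Description:
pBbA5k-EPL52 is a bacterial expression plasmid built on the pBbA5k backbone, catalogued as a synthetic biology vector for use in E. coli. It replicates from the p15A origin, which the repository lists as low copy and which is compatible with ColE1-type plasmids, and it is selected with kanamycin through the neo (nptII) aminoglycoside phosphotransferase gene. The full 9,680 nt sequence annotation also picks up short fragments of an RSF origin, the Tn5 transposase and a tetracycline resistance gene; these appear to be partial remnants of backbone construction rather than functional parts.

The payload is an insert of about 6 kb named Rmet_4866, carrying a C-terminal His tag and introduced by ligation-independent cloning. The record lists the species as synthetic and notes that part of the plasmid derives from an ATCC genomic DNA source, but it does not name the source organism or describe the encoded product. The associated publication concerns a set of efflux pumps tested for improving microbial biofuel tolerance and export, which suggests the insert is one such pump candidate. Expression is driven by the lacUV5 promoter with a downstream lac operator, and the plasmid carries its own lacI gene under the lacI promoter, so transcription is repressed until induced with IPTG or lactose. The rrnB T1 and T7Te terminators follow the insert region, and a lambda t0 terminator sits after the kanamycin marker. The insert itself is unannotated in the feature table, and the separate GenBank record covers only an 880 bp partial read showing the 6xHis tag. The listed propagation host is a DH1 strain lacking the native AcrAB pump, consistent with assaying heterologous pump function.
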