Addgene plasmid #45415: pBbA5k-EPL52
Depositing lab: Aindrila Mukhopadhyay. Depositing organization: Lawrence Berkeley National Laboratory. Publication: Engineering microbial biofuel tolerance and export using efflux pumps. Dunlop MJ, Dossani ZY, Szmidt HL, Chu HC, Lee TS, Keasling JD, Hadi MZ, Mukhopadhyay A. Mol Syst Biol. 2011 May 10;7:487. doi: 10.1038/msb.2011.21. PubMed 21556065.
Backbone
  Vector backbone: pBbA5k
  Vector type: Synthetic Biology
Growth in bacteria
  Bacterial resistance: Kanamycin, 50 μg/mL
  Growth temperature: 37°C
  Growth strain: DH1 with AcrAB knocked out
  Copy number: Low Copy
Gene/Insert
  Gene/Insert name: Rmet_4866
  Species: Synthetic
  Insert size (bp): 6025
  Promoter: LacUV5
  Tag / fusion protein: His (C terminal on insert)
  Cloning method: Ligation Independent Cloning
  Sequencing primers: 5′ CAA AAG ATC TTT TAA GAA GGA GAT ATA CAT ATG AAT CAA CAG TCT CGA CGC ACG; 3′ CAG TGG TGA TGG TGA TGA TGG TTC TTC GCC ACA TTC TCC GGC
Resource information
  A portion of this plasmid was derived from a plasmid made by: ATCC 43123D-5
Terms and licenses: Academic/Nonprofit Terms; Industry Terms: Not Available to Industry
Depositor comments: Please note that this plasmid may require a unique bacterial strain, so make sure to confirm that you can also obtain the appropriate growth strain. Please contact us or contact our distributors if you have any questions.
How to cite: pBbA5k-EPL52 was a gift from Aindrila Mukhopadhyay (Addgene plasmid # 45415 ; http://n2t.net/addgene:45415 ; RRID:Addgene_45415)
