LOCUS       Exported 880 bp ds-DNA linear SYN 23-JUN-2021
DEFINITION  synthetic linear DNA
ACCESSION   .
VERSION     .
KEYWORDS    pBbA5k-EPL52
SOURCE      synthetic DNA construct
  ORGANISM  synthetic DNA construct
REFERENCE   1 (bases 1 to 880)
  AUTHORS   Dunlop MJ, Dossani ZY, Szmidt HL, Chu HC, Lee TS, Keasling JD, Hadi
            MZ, Mukhopadhyay A
  TITLE     Engineering microbial biofuel tolerance and export using efflux
            pumps.
  JOURNAL   Mol Syst Biol. 2011 May 10;7:487. doi: 10.1038/msb.2011.21.
  PUBMED    21556065
REFERENCE   2 (bases 1 to 880)
  AUTHORS   .
  TITLE     Direct Submission
  JOURNAL   Exported Jun 23, 2021 from SnapGene Server 1.1.58
            http://www.snapgene.com
FEATURES             Location/Qualifiers
     source          1..880
                     /organism="synthetic DNA construct"
                     /mol_type="other DNA"
     CDS             complement(1..18)
                     /codon_start=1
                     /product="6xHis affinity tag"
                     /label=6xHis
                     /translation="HHHHHH"
ORIGIN
        1 gtggtgatgg tgatgatggt tcttcgccac attctccggc agagggcccc aaccgccacc
       61 aaggctacgc acgagcgaca ccgttgccgc cgcccgcagc ccggccaccg cattggcatc
      121 gcgttgcgat tgcagcaccg tacggtccgc atcgatcacg gtgaggtagt ccaccgcgcc
      181 cgcgtcatag cggctgcgcg aagtgcgctg cgcgcgcttc gcgccggcca atgcactgtc
      241 gagcgccgcg ccctgctggc taaaccagcg tacgtcggcc agactgtcct cgacctcgcg
      301 gaacgccacc agcacggtct ggcgatatcg cgccacgctt tcctcgtgcg ccgcgcgcgc
      361 gccggccagg ttcgaactgt tgcggccacc gtcaaacacg gtctgggcaa cagtggaacc
      421 caccagcggc ccaagcaacc atgcgcgcga cgaccacttg aacaggttcg agatatccga
      481 cgactcgaag ccgaacagcg ctgtcagcga gatgcgtggg aagaacgccg cctttgccac
      541 accgatccgt gcgttggcgg ccgccatctg gcgttccgcc gcagcgatat cggggcgacg
      601 ttcgagcagt tccgacggca agccggcggg aaccgcaacc ggcggcgtgt caaacggtcg
      661 cgccgccagc gcgaactgcg acggcgacac cccggtcagt acggccagcg cgtgctcctg
      721 gttggcacgg cgccgctcga tgccagccag atcggcgcgg gcggtgccaa gctcggcctc
      781 ggcgcgggcc ggatcgagat cggtggtttc gccagcctcg tagcgcttgc gcagcagcgt
      841 cagcgcgtcc tcgcgcagct tgatcgtcgc gttgagcaga
//
